Addgene plasmid #26792: GFPZFN2-B2H
Depositing lab: Linzhao Cheng. Depositing organization: Johns Hopkins University and School of Medicine. Publication: Gene targeting of a disease-related gene in human induced pluripotent stem and embryonic stem cells. Zou J, Maeder ML, Mali P, Pruett-Miller SM, Thibodeau-Beganny S, Chou BK, Chen G, Ye Z, Park IH, Daley GQ, Porteus MH, Joung JK, Cheng L. Cell Stem Cell. 2009 Jul 2. 5(1):97-110. 10.1016/j.stem.2009.05.023 PubMed 19540188.
Backbone
  Vector backbone: pcDNA6
  Backbone manufacturer: Invitrogen
  Backbone size w/o insert (bp): 5100
  Vector type: Mammalian Expression
  Selectable markers: Blasticidin
Growth in bacteria
  Bacterial resistance: Ampicillin, 100 μg/mL
  Growth temperature: 37°C
  Growth strain: DH5alpha
  Copy number: High Copy
Gene/Insert
  Gene/Insert name: GFP-ZFN2
  Insert size (bp): 900
  Cloning method: Restriction Enzyme; 5′ cloning site BamHI (not destroyed); 3′ cloning site XbaI (not destroyed)
  Sequencing primers: 5′ T7
Resource information
  A portion of this plasmid was derived from a plasmid made by: Matthew H. Porteus
Terms and licenses: Academic/Nonprofit Terms; Industry Terms: Not Available to Industry
Depositor comments: The original paper describing this plasmid should also be cited: Pruett-Miller, S.M., Connelly, J.P., Maeder, M.L., Joung, J.K., and Porteus, M.H. (2008). Comparison of zinc finger nucleases for use in gene targeting in mammalian cells. Mol. Ther. 16, 707–717.
How to cite: GFPZFN2-B2H was a gift from Linzhao Cheng (Addgene plasmid # 26792 ; http://n2t.net/addgene:26792 ; RRID:Addgene_26792)
