[The description below was written by a language model from this plasmid's Addgene catalogue record.]
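Description:
GFPZFN2-B2H is a mammalian expression plasmid built on the commercial pcDNA6 backbone (about 5.1 kb without insert) carrying an insert of roughly 900 bp named GFP-ZFN2, cloned between BamHI and XbaI sites that both remain intact. It is maintained in E. coli as a high-copy plasmid under ampicillin selection, and blasticidin is the recorded selectable marker for mammalian cells. The record lists no feature table and does not name the promoter. pcDNA6-series vectors generally drive inserts from a CMV immediate-early promoter, and the use of a T7 primer for 5′ sequencing is consistent with a T7 promoter site lying just upstream of the cloning region, but neither is confirmed here.

The insert name indicates a zinc finger nuclease directed against a GFP target sequence. Such a nuclease is a fusion of an engineered zinc finger DNA-binding array to a nuclease domain, typically that of FokI, and it works together with a partner ZFN binding the adjacent half-site to make a double-strand break. The "2" suggests it is one member of such a pair, and "B2H" probably refers to zinc fingers selected by a bacterial two-hybrid approach, although the record does not spell out either point, nor does it describe any tags or nuclear localisation signal.

The associated publications concern comparing zinc finger nucleases for mammalian gene targeting and applying them to gene targeting in human induced pluripotent and embryonic stem cells. This fits use of the plasmid for transient ZFN expression to stimulate homologous recombination at a GFP reporter locus. Part of the construct derives from a plasmid made in another laboratory.
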