>Addgene plasmid #26792 | GFPZFN2-B2H | depositor partial sequence | sequence record 12680 | Author sequence
TTAAGCTTGGTACCGAGCTCGGATCCACCATGGACTACAAAGACGATGACGACCCAAAAAAGAAGCGAAA
GGTACCCTTCCAGTGTCGCATTTGCATGCGGAACTTTTCGGCGCCGAGCAAGCTTGACAGGCATACCCGT
ACTCATACTGGTGAAAAACCGTTTCAGTGTCGGATCTGTATGCGAAATTTCTCCGATCGCTCTAATCTGA
CCCGCCATCTACGTACGCACACCGGCGAGAAGCCATTCCAATGCCGAATATGCATGCGCAACTTCAGTGA
GGGGGGGAACCTGATGAGGCACCTAAAAACCCACACAGGACAGAAGGACCAACTAGTCAAAAGTGAACTG
GAGGAGAAGAAATCTGAACTTCGTCATAAATTGAAATATGTGCCTCATGAATATATTGAATTAATTGAAA
TTGCCAGAAATTCCACTCAGGATAGAATTCTTGAAATGAAGGTAATGGAATTTTTTATGAAAGTTTATGG
ATATAGAGGTAAACATTTGGGTGGATCAAGGAAACCGGACGGAGCAATTTATACTGTCGGATCTCCTATT
GATTACGGTGTGATCGTGGATACTAAAGCTTATAGCGGAGGTTATAATCTGCCAATTGGCCAAGCAGATG
AAATGCAACGATATGTCGAAGAAAATCAAACACGAAACAAACATATCAACCCTAATGAATGGTGGAAAGT
CTATCCATCTTCTGTAACGGAATTTAAGTTTTTATTTGTGAGTGGTCACTTTAAAGGAAACTACAAAGCT
CAGCTTACACGATTAAATCATATCACTAATTGTAATGGAGCTGTTCTTAGTGTAGAAGAGCTTTTAATTG
GTGGAGAAATGATTAAAGCCGGCACATTAACCTTAGAGGAAGTGAGACGGAAATTTAATAACGGCGAGAT
AAACTTTTAATCTAGAGGGCCC
