>Addgene plasmid #26792 | GFPZFN2-B2H | addgene partial sequence | sequence record 33024 | 26792 with CMV-F
AGCAGAGCTCTCTGGCTAACTAGAGAACCCACTGCTTACTGGCTTATCGAAATTAATACGACTCACTATA
GGGAGACCCAAGCTGGCTAGCGTTTAAACTTAAGCTTGGTACCGAGCTCGGATCCACCATGGACTACAAA
GACGATGACGACCCAAAAAAGAAGCGAAAGGTACCCTTCCAGTGTCGCATTTGCATGCGGAACTTTTCGG
CGCCGAGCAAGCTTGACAGGCATACCCGTACTCATACTGGTGAAAAACCGTTTCAGTGTCGGATCTGTAT
GCGAAATTTCTCCGATCGCTCTAATCTGACCCGCCATCTACGTACGCACACCGGCGAGAAGCCATTCCAA
TGCCGAATATGCATGCGCAACTTCAGTGAGGGGGGGAACCTGATGAGGCACCTAAAAACCCACACAGGAC
AGAAGGACCAACTAGTCAAAAGTGAACTGGAGGAGAAGAAATCTGAACTTCGTCATAAATTGAAATATGT
GCCTCATGAATATATTGAATTAATTGAAATTGCCAGAAATTCCACTCAGGATAGAATTCTTGAAATGAAG
GTAATGGAATTTTTTATGAAAGTTTATGGATATAGAGGTAAACATTTGGGTGGATCAAGGAAACCGGACG
GAGCAATTTATACTGTCGGATCTCCTATTGATTACGGTGTGATCGTGGATACTAAAGCTTATAGCGGAGG
TTATAATCTGCCAATTGGCCAAGCAGATGAAATGCAACGATATGTCGAAGAAAATCAAACACGAAACAAA
CATATCAACCCTAATGAATGGTGGAAAGTCTATCCATCTTCTGTAACGGAATTTAAGTTTTTATTTGTGA
GTGGTCACTTTAAAGGAAACTACAAAGCTCAGCTTACACGATTAAATCATATCACTAATTGTAATGGAGC
TGTTCTTAGTGTAGAAGAGCTTTTAATTGGTGGAGAAATGATTAAAGCCGGCACATTAACCTTAGAGGAA
GTGAGACGGAAATTTAAT
